Addgene plasmid #192832: pET28-6xhis-sumo-CeMIGA(106-496)
Purpose: Express C.elegans MIGA fragment 106-496 in bacteria
Depositing lab: Karin Reinisch. Depositing organization: Yale University. Publication: Mitoguardin-2-mediated lipid transfer preserves mitochondrial morphology and lipid droplet formation. Hong Z, Adlakha J, Wan N, Guinn E, Giska F, Gupta K, Melia TJ, Reinisch KM. J Cell Biol. 2022 Dec 5;221(12):e202207022. doi: 10.1083/jcb.202207022. Epub 2022 Oct 25. PubMed 36282247.
Backbone
  Vector backbone: pET28
  Vector type: Bacterial Expression
Growth in bacteria
  Bacterial resistance: Kanamycin, 50 μg/mL
  Growth temperature: 37°C
  Growth strain: DH5alpha
  Copy number: High Copy
Gene/Insert
  Gene/Insert name: Mitoguardin homologue (alt name: miga)
  Species: C. elegans (nematode)
  Insert size (bp): 1176
  Entrez Gene: miga-1 (a.k.a. CELE_K01D12.6)
  Promoter: T7
  Tag / fusion protein: 6xhis sumo (N terminal on insert)
  Cloning method: Gibson Cloning
  Sequencing primers: 5′ cagagaacagattggtggatccAGTATGAATCCAATTGAAGCAG; 3′ gtggtgctcgagtgcggccgcTTATAGTTCGTTGCTCATTCTTG
Terms and licenses: Academic/Nonprofit Terms; Industry Terms: Not Available to Industry
How to cite: pET28-6xhis-sumo-CeMIGA(106-496) was a gift from Karin Reinisch (Addgene plasmid # 192832 ; http://n2t.net/addgene:192832 ; RRID:Addgene_192832)
