[The description below was written by a language model from this plasmid's Addgene catalogue record and pLannotate feature annotations shown in this document.]
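Description:
pET28-6xhis-sumo-CeMIGA(106-496) is a pET28-based bacterial expression plasmid of about 6.8 kb for producing a fragment of the C. elegans mitoguardin homologue (miga-1) in E. coli. It replicates from a ColE1/pBR322-type origin accompanied by the bom region and the rop gene. The catalogue lists it as high copy, although rop normally moderates copy number in this backbone family. Selection is by kanamycin through the aph(3')-Ia marker, and an f1 origin is also present. The short tetracycline-resistance fragments, AmpR promoter fragment and predicted E. coli ORF in the annotation are backbone remnants rather than functional parts.

The expression cassette uses a T7 promoter followed by a lac operator and the T7 gene 10 ribosome binding site. A plasmid-borne lacI gene supplies repressor, so transcription depends on a host providing T7 RNA polymerase and is inducible with IPTG. The reading frame begins with an N-terminal 6xHis tag (picked up by the annotator as a fragment of a composite tag), then a thrombin cleavage site and yeast SMT3-derived SUMO. This is fused to the 1,176 bp insert encoding residues 106–496 of MIGA, which was introduced by Gibson assembly. The insert itself falls in the unannotated gap between SUMO and the downstream vector sequence. According to the record, the tags are N-terminal only, so the downstream vector-derived His sequence is presumably not part of the product. A T7 terminator closes the unit.

The His tag permits metal-affinity purification, while SUMO typically aids solubility and can be removed with a SUMO-specific protease. The stated purpose is bacterial expression of this fragment, and the associated publication concerns mitoguardin-mediated lipid transfer.
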