Features (pLannotate 1.2.2; 21 found; start..end, strand, type, name):
    598..675     -  promoter       lacI promoter: lacI
    683..962     -  CDS            TcR (fragment): tetracycline efflux protein; tet; confers resistance to tetracycline
    984..1002    +  promoter       T7 promoter: promoter for bacteriophage T7 RNA polymerase
   1003..1027    +  protein_bind   lac operator: The lac repressor binds to the lac operator to inhibit transcription in E. coli. This inhibition can be relieved by adding lactose or isopropyl-β-D-thiogalactopyranoside (IPTG). lac repressor encoded by lacI
   1042..1064    +  RBS            RBS: efficient ribosome binding site from bacteriophage T7 gene 10 (Olins and Rangwala, 1989)
   1083..1099    +  CDS            capTEV™ (fragment): composite tag for in vivo biotinylation, TEV protease cleavage, and 6xHis tagging
   1110..1127    +  CDS            thrombin site: thrombin recognition and cleavage site
   1140..1432    +  CDS            SUMO (fragment): cleavable ubiquitin-like protein tag; S. cerevisiae SMT3 (truncated)
   2628..2645    +  CDS            9xHis (fragment): 9xHis affinity tag
   2655..2704    +  CDS            SET1 (fragment): solubility-enhancement tag derived from T7 phage gene 10B
   2712..2759    +  terminator     T7 terminator: transcription terminator for bacteriophage T7 RNA polymerase
   2796..3224    +  rep_origin     f1 ori (sequence partly withheld): f1 bacteriophage origin of replication; arrow indicates direction of (+) strand synthesis
   3277..3334    +  promoter       AmpR promoter (fragment): bla
   3343..4158    -  CDS            KanR: aminoglycoside phosphotransferase; aph(3')-Ia; confers resistance to kanamycin in bacteria or G418 (Geneticin®) in eukaryotes
   4280..4868    +  rep_origin     ori: high-copy-number ColE1/pMB1/pBR322/pUC origin of replication
   5054..5193    -  misc_feature   bom: basis of mobility region from pBR322
   5295..5486    -  CDS            rop: Rop protein, which maintains plasmids at low copy number; rop
   5503..5883    +  CDS            YPB1_ECOLX: Protein predicted: Swiss-Prot protein existence level 4. From Escherichia coli.
   5955..6246    -  CDS            TcR (fragment): tetracycline efflux protein; tet; confers resistance to tetracycline
   6261..6282    -  protein_bind   CAP binding site: CAP binding activates transcription in the presence of cAMP. E. coli catabolite activator protein
   6295..597     -  CDS            lacI (across the origin): lac repressor; lacI; The lac repressor binds to the lac operator to inhibit transcription in E. coli. This inhibition can be relieved by adding lactose or isopropyl-β-D-thiogalactopyranoside (IPTG).
>Addgene plasmid #192832 | pET28-6xhis-sumo-CeMIGA(106-496) | addgene full sequence | sequence record 379954 | Addgene NGS Result
AGCCAGACGCAGACGCGCCGAGACAGAACTTAATGGGCCCGCTAACAGCGCGATTTGCTGGTGACCCAAT
GCGACCAGATGCTCCACGCCCAGTCGCGTACCGTCTTCATGGGAGAAAATAATACTGTTGATGGGTGTCT
GGTCAGAGACATCAAGAAATAACGCCGGAACATTAGTGCAGGCAGCTTCCACAGCAATGGCATCCTGGTC
ATCCAGCGGATAGTTAATGATCAGCCCACTGACGCGTTGCGCGAGAAGATTGTGCACCGCCGCTTTACAG
GCTTCGACGCCGCTTCGTTCTACCATCGACACCACCACGCTGGCACCCAGTTGATCGGCGCGAGATTTAA
TCGCCGCGACAATTTGCGACGGCGCGTGCAGGGCCAGACTGGAGGTGGCAACGCCAATCAGCAACGACTG
TTTGCCCGCCAGTTGTTGTGCCACGCGGTTGGGAATGTAATTCAGCTCCGCCATCGCCGCTTCCACTTTT
TCCCGCGTTTTCGCAGAAACGTGGCTGGCCTGGTTCACCACGCGGGAAACGGTCTGATAAGAGACACCGG
CATACTCTGCGACATCGTATAACGTTACTGGTTTCACATTCACCACCCTGAATTGACTCTCTTCCGGGCG
CTATCATGCCATACCGCGAAAGGTTTTGCGCCATTCGATGGTGTCCGGGATCTCGACGCTCTCCCTTATG
CGACTCCTGCATTAGGAAGCAGCCCAGTAGTAGGTTGAGGCCGTTGAGCACCGCCGCCGCAAGGAATGGT
GCATGCAAGGAGATGGCGCCCAACAGTCCCCCGGCCACGGGGCCTGCCACCATACCCACGCCGAAACAAG
CGCTCATGAGCCCGAAGTGGCGAGCCCGATCTTCCCCATCGGTGATGTCGGCGATATAGGCGCCAGCAAC
CGCACCTGTGGCGCCGGTGATGCCGGCCACGATGCGTCCGGCGTAGAGGATCGAGATCTCGATCCCGCGA
AATTAATACGACTCACTATAGGGGAATTGTGAGCGGATAACAATTCCCCTCTAGAAATAATTTTGTTTAA
CTTTAAGAAGGAGATATACCATGGGCAGCAGCCATCATCATCATCATCACAGCAGCGGCCTGGTGCCGCG
CGGCAGCCATATGGCTAGCATGTCGGACTCAGAAGTCAATCAAGAAGCTAAGCCAGAGGTCAAGCCAGAA
GTCAAGCCTGAGACTCACATCAATTTAAAGGTGTCCGATGGATCTTCAGAGATCTTCTTCAAGATCAAAA
AGACCACTCCTTTAAGAAGGCTGATGGAAGCGTTCGCTAAAAGACAGGGTAAGGAAATGGACTCCTTAAG
ATTCTTGTACGACGGTATTAGAATTCAAGCTGATCAGACCCCTGAAGATTTGGACATGGAGGATAACGAT
ATTATTGAGGCTCACAGAGAACAGATTGGTGGATCCAGTATGAATCCAATTGAAGCAGACATCACAAGTG
GTCAAGAACTTTGCACAGAACTACGAAAGACTATAGAAAAAGTCCATCATAATCTAGAAATGGTTAAAAA
TAGGAGTAGCAAAGACATGGAGAGATCAATAAAAATTGAAGGCATTCTGAAAGGATTGAAACAAGTTGAA
GATGAAATTGTCCTTCTGGTCCCTCAAATGGAAGACTTCCGAGATGATAACATGGAGTTCTATTCTGTCA
GTGGTGGTTCAGGCTACGCCGGAAGCGTTCGAACAGGAAGATCACGAACTCTTTCTGTCCTTTCCGATGA
TTCATTCCGTTCTGCAGTAGAAGAATTTGCATGTGACATTGACGATATCGATTTTGTTAGTGATGCAGCG
AATTTGGATAAAAATGAACTGCGATTTTTGGATGAAGGAATGCAAGCGGCGTTAAATGGAGAAGTAAAGT
ATAGAAAAAGTCGAATGGAATTCTGCAAGTGTGACAGTGAAACAGACTTTGCTGCCAAGTTATACTGTGT
TAGGCAAGCTCTCACGAACGCTTTGAAAGACGAGCACAAACGTGTATGGCTTGCGAAATGTGGCCGAACT
CTCCTCGCTGATTTTATTCGTCACACGAAACAGGATCCTGTGAAGTTCTTTAATGCCTACGATGAGATGC
TGGAATATGTATCAAATGACCGTAATGAAGAGCAGCTCAGACAAGACGTCGAAGGCCGAGGTGTTTGTGA
AACTGGCTTTTATGATGTCGCAATCGATTTTATTATCCTCGATGCATTTGAAGACTTAAAATCACCACCT
TCTGCAGTTTATTCCGTCACCAAGAATTATTTTATGTCGATGTCCATGAAGTACTCTACTCTCAACACTA
TCATCTGGTCTATCATTAAATCAAAGCGTCAAAGACTGAAAAATCCTGATGGTTTTATTGCAAAGTTCTA
CAATATATCGGAAACTGTGATGCCGGCCATCACTCTCGGCTTTTTGGGAACTGATGAACGCCTCGGAGAA
TTGTGTCAATATTTTAAGGAACAAGTTGTACAGTTCGTACTAGATGTTTTCAATACACAGAAGGTTTGCT
ATCGATCGTTAGAGGAGATGTCAGAAGATGTTTGGATTGTGATGCGTAATCGATTAGAAGCAGTTCAGAC
AAGAATGAGCAACGAACTATAAGCGGCCGCACTCGAGCACCACCACCACCACCACTGAGATCCGGCTGCT
AACAAAGCCCGAAAGGAAGCTGAGTTGGCTGCTGCCACCGCTGAGCAATAACTAGCATAACCCCTTGGGG
CCTCTAAACGGGTCTTGAGGGGTTTTTTGCTGAAAGGAGGAACTATATCCGGATTGGCGAATGGG
[124 nt withheld, positions 2796-2919]
C
[91 nt withheld, positions 2921-3011]
A
[49 nt withheld, positions 3013-3061]
CCTTTGACGTTGGAGTCCACGTTCTTT
[37 nt withheld, positions 3089-3125]
ACCCTATCTCGGTCTATTCTTTTGATTTATAAGGGATTTTGCCGATTTCGGCCTATTGGTTAAAAAATGA
GCTGATTTAACAAAAATTTAACGCGAATTTTAACAAAATATTAACGCTTACAATTTAGGTGGCACTTTTC
GGGGAAATGTGCGCGGAACCCCTATTTGTTTATTTTTCTAAATACATTCAAATATGTATCCGCTCATGAA
TTAATTCTTAGAAAAACTCATCGAGCATCAAATGAAACTGCAATTTATTCATATCAGGATTATCAATACC
ATATTTTTGAAAAAGCCGTTTCTGTAATGAAGGAGAAAACTCACCGAGGCAGTTCCATAGGATGGCAAGA
TCCTGGTATCGGTCTGCGATTCCGACTCGTCCAACATCAATACAACCTATTAATTTCCCCTCGTCAAAAA
TAAGGTTATCAAGTGAGAAATCACCATGAGTGACGACTGAATCCGGTGAGAATGGCAAAAGTTTATGCAT
TTCTTTCCAGACTTGTTCAACAGGCCAGCCATTACGCTCGTCATCAAAATCACTCGCATCAACCAAACCG
TTATTCATTCGTGATTGCGCCTGAGCGAGACGAAATACGCGATCGCTGTTAAAAGGACAATTACAAACAG
GAATCGAATGCAACCGGCGCAGGAACACTGCCAGCGCATCAACAATATTTTCACCTGAATCAGGATATTC
TTCTAATACCTGGAATGCTGTTTTCCCGGGGATCGCAGTGGTGAGTAACCATGCATCATCAGGAGTACGG
ATAAAATGCTTGATGGTCGGAAGAGGCATAAATTCCGTCAGCCAGTTTAGTCTGACCATCTCATCTGTAA
CATCATTGGCAACGCTACCTTTGCCATGTTTCAGAAACAACTCTGGCGCATCGGGCTTCCCATACAATCG
ATAGATTGTCGCACCTGATTGCCCGACATTATCGCGAGCCCATTTATACCCATATAAATCAGCATCCATG
TTGGAATTTAATCGCGGCCTAGAGCAAGACGTTTCCCGTTGAATATGGCTCATAACACCCCTTGTATTAC
TGTTTATGTAAGCAGACAGTTTTATTGTTCATGACCAAAATCCCTTAACGTGAGTTTTCGTTCCACTGAG
CGTCAGACCCCGTAGAAAAGATCAAAGGATCTTCTTGAGATCCTTTTTTTCTGCGCGTAATCTGCTGCTT
GCAAACAAAAAAACCACCGCTACCAGCGGTGGTTTGTTTGCCGGATCAAGAGCTACCAACTCTTTTTCCG
AAGGTAACTGGCTTCAGCAGAGCGCAGATACCAAATACTGTCCTTCTAGTGTAGCCGTAGTTAGGCCACC
ACTTCAAGAACTCTGTAGCACCGCCTACATACCTCGCTCTGCTAATCCTGTTACCAGTGGCTGCTGCCAG
TGGCGATAAGTCGTGTCTTACCGGGTTGGACTCAAGACGATAGTTACCGGATAAGGCGCAGCGGTCGGGC
TGAACGGGGGGTTCGTGCACACAGCCCAGCTTGGAGCGAACGACCTACACCGAACTGAGATACCTACAGC
GTGAGCTATGAGAAAGCGCCACGCTTCCCGAAGGGAGAAAGGCGGACAGGTATCCGGTAAGCGGCAGGGT
CGGAACAGGAGAGCGCACGAGGGAGCTTCCAGGGGGAAACGCCTGGTATCTTTATAGTCCTGTCGGGTTT
CGCCACCTCTGACTTGAGCGTCGATTTTTGTGATGCTCGTCAGGGGGGCGGAGCCTATGGAAAAACGCCA
GCAACGCGGCCTTTTTACGGTTCCTGGCCTTTTGCTGGCCTTTTGCTCACATGTTCTTTCCTGCGTTATC
CCCTGATTCTGTGGATAACCGTATTACCGCCTTTGAGTGAGCTGATACCGCTCGCCGCAGCCGAACGACC
GAGCGCAGCGAGTCAGTGAGCGAGGAAGCGGAAGAGCGCCTGATGCGGTATTTTCTCCTTACGCATCTGT
GCGGTATTTCACACCGCAATGGTGCACTCTCAGTACAATCTGCTCTGATGCCGCATAGTTAAGCCAGTAT
ACACTCCGCTATCGCTACGTGACTGGGTCATGGCTGCGCCCCGACACCCGCCAACACCCGCTGACGCGCC
CTGACGGGCTTGTCTGCTCCCGGCATCCGCTTACAGACAAGCTGTGACCGTCTCCGGGAGCTGCATGTGT
CAGAGGTTTTCACCGTCATCACCGAAACGCGCGAGGCAGCTGCGGTAAAGCTCATCAGCGTGGTCGTGAA
GCGATTCACAGATGTCTGCCTGTTCATCCGCGTCCAGCTCGTTGAGTTTCTCCAGAAGCGTTAATGTCTG
GCTTCTGATAAAGCGGGCCATGTTAAGGGCGGTTTTTTCCTGTTTGGTCACTGATGCCTCCGTGTAAGGG
GGATTTCTGTTCATGGGGGTAATGATACCGATGAAACGAGAGAGGATGCTCACGATACGGGTTACTGATG
ATGAACATGCCCGGTTACTGGAACGTTGTGAGGGTAAACAACTGGCGGTATGGATGCGGCGGGACCAGAG
AAAAATCACTCAGGGTCAATGCCAGCGCTTCGTTAATACAGATGTAGGTGTTCCACAGGGTAGCCAGCAG
CATCCTGCGATGCAGATCCGGAACATAATGGTGCAGGGCGCTGACTTCCGCGTTTCCAGACTTTACGAAA
CACGGAAACCGAAGACCATTCATGTTGTTGCTCAGGTCGCAGACGTTTTGCAGCAGCAGTCGCTTCACGT
TCGCTCGCGTATCGGTGATTCATTCTGCTAACCAGTAAGGCAACCCCGCCAGCCTAGCCGGGTCCTCAAC
GACAGGAGCACGATCATGCGCACCCGTGGGGCCGCCATGCCGGCGATAATGGCCTGCTTCTCGCCGAAAC
GTTTGGTGGCGGGACCAGTGACGAAGGCTTGAGCGAGGGCGTGCAAGATTCCGAATACCGCAAGCGACAG
GCCGATCATCGTCGCGCTCCAGCGAAAGCGGTCCTCGCCGAAAATGACCCAGAGCGCTGCCGGCACCTGT
CCTACGAGTTGCATGATAAAGAAGACAGTCATAAGTGCGGCGACGATAGTCATGCCCCGCGCCCACCGGA
AGGAGCTGACTGGGTTGAAGGCTCTCAAGGGCATCGGTCGAGATCCCGGTGCCTAATGAGTGAGCTAACT
TACATTAATTGCGTTGCGCTCACTGCCCGCTTTCCAGTCGGGAAACCTGTCGTGCCAGCTGCATTAATGA
ATCGGCCAACGCGCGGGGAGAGGCGGTTTGCGTATTGGGCGCCAGGGTGGTTTTTCTTTTCACCAGTGAG
ACGGGCAACAGCTGATTGCCCTTCACCGCCTGGCCCTGAGAGAGTTGCAGCAAGCGGTCCACGCTGGTTT
GCCCCAGCAGGCGAAAATCCTGTTTGATGGTGGTTAACGGCGGGATATAACATGAGCTGTCTTCGGTATC
GTCGTATCCCACTACCGAGATATCCGCACCAACGCGCAGCCCGGACTCGGTAATGGCGCGCATTGCGCCC
AGCGCCATCTGATCGTTGGCAACCAGCATCGCAGTGGGAACGATGCCCTCATTCAGCATTTGCATGGTTT
GTTGAAAACCGGACATGGCACTCCAGTCGCCTTCCCGTTCCGCTATCGGCTGAATTTGATTGCGAGTGAG
ATATTTATGCCAGCC
